Addgene plasmid #77271: NIM1K gRNA (BRDN0001145390)
Purpose: 3rd generation lentiviral gRNA plasmid targeting human NIM1K
Depositing lab: John Doench & David Root. Depositing organization: Broad Institute. Publication: Optimized sgRNA design to maximize activity and minimize off-target effects of CRISPR-Cas9. Doench JG, Fusi N, Sullender M, Hegde M, Vaimberg EW, Donovan KF, Smith I, Tothova Z, Wilen C, Orchard R, Virgin HW, Listgarten J, Root DE. Nat Biotechnol. 2016 Jan 18. doi: 10.1038/nbt.3437. PubMed 26780180.
Backbone
  Vector backbone: lentiGuide-Puro
  Backbone manufacturer: Zhang Lab (Addgene plasmid # 52963)
  Vector type: Mammalian Expression, Lentiviral, CRISPR
  Selectable markers: Puromycin
Growth in bacteria
  Bacterial resistance: Ampicillin, 100 μg/mL
  Growth temperature: 37°C
  Growth strain: DH5alpha
  Copy number: High Copy
Gene/Insert
  Gene/Insert name: NIM1K (alt names: NIM1K; NM_153361.3)
  gRNA/shRNA sequence: CTAAAAAAGAGCATCCTCGA
  Species: H. sapiens (human)
  Entrez Gene: NIM1 (a.k.a. MGC42105)
  Promoter: hU6
  Cloning method: Unknown
  Sequencing primers: 5′ U6-F; 3′ pS2-R
Terms and licenses: Academic/Nonprofit Terms; Industry Terms: Not Available to Industry
Depositor comments: The gRNA was designed to target the following Genbank reference sequence(s): NM_153361.3. Note that this plasmid does NOT contain Cas9. It should be used in conjunction with lentiCas9-Blast (Addgene #52962) or otherwise with cell lines already expressing Cas9. Browse the full kinome gRNA library at http://www.addgene.org/pooled-library/broadgpp-human-kinome/ or visit http://www.broadinstitute.org/rnai/public/ for detailed protocols and information.
How to cite: NIM1K gRNA (BRDN0001145390) was a gift from John Doench & David Root (Addgene plasmid # 77271 ; http://n2t.net/addgene:77271 ; RRID:Addgene_77271)
