[The description below was written by a language model from this plasmid's Addgene catalogue record and pLannotate feature annotations shown in this document.]
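Description:
NIM1K gRNA (BRDN0001145390) is a third-generation lentiviral guide RNA plasmid built on the lentiGuide-Puro backbone and designed to direct Streptococcus pyogenes Cas9 to the human NIM1K kinase gene. It is maintained in E. coli through a high-copy ColE1/pUC-type origin with ampicillin selection from the β-lactamase gene. An f1 origin, an SV40 origin and lac/T7/T3 promoter remnants are also annotated in the bacterial backbone.

The transfer cassette begins with an RSV promoter fused to a truncated HIV-1 5' LTR, which drives Tat-independent production of the viral genomic RNA in packaging cells. It is followed by the Ψ packaging signal, a partial gag fragment and the Rev response element for Rev-dependent nuclear export. Inside the proviral region, a human U6 RNA polymerase III promoter transcribes the NIM1K-specific spacer joined to the SpCas9 gRNA scaffold. A cPPT/CTS element lies downstream, where it aids nuclear import of the reverse-transcribed genome. A separate EF-1α promoter with its first intron expresses puromycin N-acetyltransferase, so transduced mammalian cells can be selected with puromycin, and a WPRE enhances expression of this transcript. The cassette ends in a U3-deleted, self-inactivating 3' LTR followed by an SV40 polyadenylation signal.

The plasmid does not encode Cas9, so it is meant to be used alongside a separate Cas9 vector or in cells that already express the nuclease. The guide belongs to a human kinome gRNA collection associated with work on optimized sgRNA design. It is suited to knocking out NIM1K in human cells, either by viral transduction or as an individual clone for following up pooled screens.
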