Features (pLannotate 1.2.2; 29 found; start..end, strand, type, name):
     14..80      +  CDS            small t antigen (fragment): SV40 (simian virus 40) small t antigen
    106..317     +  promoter       EF-1α core promoter: core promoter for human elongation factor EF-1α
    318..1256    +  intron         EF-1α intron A: intron upstream of the start codon of human EF-1α
   1278..1877    +  CDS            PuroR (fragment): puromycin N-acetyltransferase; pac from Streptomyces; confers resistance to puromycin
   1893..2481    +  misc_feature   WPRE: woodchuck hepatitis virus posttranscriptional regulatory element
   2532..2551    +  misc_feature   cPPT/CTS (fragment): central polypurine tract and central termination sequence of HIV-1
   2553..2786    +  LTR            3' LTR (ΔU3): self-inactivating 3' long terminal repeat (LTR) from HIV-1
   2864..2985    +  polyA_signal   SV40 poly(A) signal: SV40 polyadenylation signal
   3025..3160    +  rep_origin     SV40 ori: SV40 origin of replication
   3181..3199    -  promoter       T7 promoter: promoter for bacteriophage T7 RNA polymerase
   3207..3362    +  CDS            lacZα (fragment): LacZα fragment of β-galactosidase; lacZ fragment
   3367..3795    +  rep_origin     f1 ori (sequence partly withheld): f1 bacteriophage origin of replication; arrow indicates direction of (+) strand synthesis
   3848..3952    +  promoter       AmpR promoter: bla
   3953..4813    +  CDS            AmpR: β-lactamase; bla; confers resistance to ampicillin, carbenicillin, and related antibiotics
   4984..5572    +  rep_origin     ori: high-copy-number ColE1/pMB1/pBR322/pUC origin of replication
   5755..5847    +  CDS            lacI (fragment): lac repressor; lacI; The lac repressor binds to the lac operator to inhibit transcription in E. coli. This inhibition can be relieved by adding lactose or isopropyl-β-D-thiogalactopyranoside (IPTG).
   5860..5881    +  protein_bind   CAP binding site: CAP binding activates transcription in the presence of cAMP. E. coli catabolite activator protein
   5896..5926    +  promoter       lac promoter: promoter for the E. coli lac operon
   5934..5950    +  protein_bind   lac operator: The lac repressor binds to the lac operator to inhibit transcription in E. coli. This inhibition can be relieved by adding lactose or isopropyl-β-D-thiogalactopyranoside (IPTG). lac repressor encoded by lacI
   5995..6013    +  promoter       T3 promoter: promoter for bacteriophage T3 RNA polymerase
   6041..6267    +  promoter       RSV promoter: Rous sarcoma virus enhancer/promoter
   6268..6448    +  LTR            5' LTR (truncated): truncated 5' long terminal repeat (LTR) from HIV-1
   6495..6620    +  misc_feature   HIV-1 Ψ: packaging signal of human immunodeficiency virus type 1
   6604..6967    +  CDS            HIV-1 gag (fragment): gag protein from human immunodeficiency virus 1; gag
   7113..7346    +  misc_feature   RRE: The Rev response element (RRE) of HIV-1 allows for Rev-dependent mRNA export from the nucleus to the cytoplasm.
   7723..7749    +  CDS            Rev (fragment): human immunodeficiency virus 1 (HIV-1) Rev protein; rev; enhances nuclear export of unspliced and incompletely spliced viral mRNAs
   7753..7993    +  promoter       U6 promoter: RNA polymerase III promoter for human U6 snRNA
   8023..8098    +  misc_RNA       gRNA scaffold: guide RNA scaffold for the Streptococcus pyogenes CRISPR/Cas9 system
   8154..8271    +  misc_feature   cPPT/CTS: central polypurine tract and central termination sequence of HIV-1
>Addgene plasmid #77271 | NIM1K gRNA (BRDN0001145390) | addgene full sequence | sequence record 187438 | Addgene Assembled Sequence
CCCGGGTGCAAAGATGGATAAAGTTTTAAACAGAGAGGAATCTTTGCAGCTAATGGACCTTCTAGGTCTT
GAAAGGAGTGGGAATTGGCTCCGGTGCCCGTCAGTGGGCAGAGCGCACATCGCCCACAGTCCCCGAGAAG
TTGGGGGGAGGGGTCGGCAATTGATCCGGTGCCTAGAGAAGGTGGCGCGGGGTAAACTGGGAAAGTGATG
TCGTGTACTGGCTCCGCCTTTTTCCCGAGGGTGGGGGAGAACCGTATATAAGTGCAGTAGTCGCCGTGAA
CGTTCTTTTTCGCAACGGGTTTGCCGCCAGAACACAGGTAAGTGCCGTGTGTGGTTCCCGCGGGCCTGGC
CTCTTTACGGGTTATGGCCCTTGCGTGCCTTGAATTACTTCCACCTGGCTGCAGTACGTGATTCTTGATC
CCGAGCTTCGGGTTGGAAGTGGGTGGGAGAGTTCGAGGCCTTGCGCTTAAGGAGCCCCTTCGCCTCGTGC
TTGAGTTGAGGCCTGGCCTGGGCGCTGGGGCCGCCGCGTGCGAATCTGGTGGCACCTTCGCGCCTGTCTC
GCTGCTTTCGATAAGTCTCTAGCCATTTAAAATTTTTGATGACCTGCTGCGACGCTTTTTTTCTGGCAAG
ATAGTCTTGTAAATGCGGGCCAAGATCTGCACACTGGTATTTCGGTTTTTGGGGCCGCGGGCGGCGACGG
GGCCCGTGCGTCCCAGCGCACATGTTCGGCGAGGCGGGGCCTGCGAGCGCGGCCACCGAGAATCGGACGG
GGGTAGTCTCAAGCTGGCCGGCCTGCTCTGGTGCCTGGCCTCGCGCCGCCGTGTATCGCCCCGCCCTGGG
CGGCAAGGCTGGCCCGGTCGGCACCAGTTGCGTGAGCGGAAAGATGGCCGCTTCCCGGCCCTGCTGCAGG
GAGCTCAAAATGGAGGACGCGGCGCTCGGGAGAGCGGGCGGGTGAGTCACCCACACAAAGGAAAAGGGCC
TTTCCGTCCTCAGCCGTCGCTTCATGTGACTCCACGGAGTACCGGGCGCCGTCCAGGCACCTCGATTAGT
TCTCGAGCTTTTGGAGTACGTCGTCTTTAGGTTGGGGGGAGGGGTTTTATGCGATGGAGTTTCCCCACAC
TGAGTGGGTGGAGACTGAAGTTAGGCCAGCTTGGCACTTGATGTAATTCTCCTTGGAATTTGCCCTTTTT
GAGTTTGGATCTTGGTTCATTCTCAAGCCTCAGACAGTGGTTCAAAGTTTTTTTCTTCCATTTCAGGTGT
CGTGACGTACGGCCACCATGACCGAGTACAAGCCCACGGTGCGCCTCGCCACCCGCGACGACGTCCCCAG
GGCCGTACGCACCCTCGCCGCCGCGTTCGCCGACTACCCCGCCACGCGCCACACCGTCGATCCGGACCGC
CACATCGAGCGGGTCACCGAGCTGCAAGAACTCTTCCTCACGCGCGTCGGGCTCGACATCGGCAAGGTGT
GGGTCGCGGACGACGGCGCCGCCGTGGCGGTCTGGACCACGCCGGAGAGCGTCGAAGCGGGGGCGGTGTT
CGCCGAGATCGGCCCGCGCATGGCCGAGTTGAGCGGTTCCCGGCTGGCCGCGCAGCAACAGATGGAAGGC
CTCCTGGCGCCGCACCGGCCCAAGGAGCCCGCGTGGTTCCTGGCCACCGTCGGAGTCTCGCCCGACCACC
AGGGCAAGGGTCTGGGCAGCGCCGTCGTGCTCCCCGGAGTGGAGGCGGCCGAGCGCGCCGGGGTGCCCGC
CTTCCTGGAGACCTCCGCGCCCCGCAACCTCCCCTTCTACGAGCGGCTCGGCTTCACCGTCACCGCCGAC
GTCGAGGTGCCCGAAGGACCGCGCACCTGGTGCATGACCCGCAAGCCCGGTGCCTGAACGCGTTAAGTCG
ACAATCAACCTCTGGATTACAAAATTTGTGAAAGATTGACTGGTATTCTTAACTATGTTGCTCCTTTTAC
GCTATGTGGATACGCTGCTTTAATGCCTTTGTATCATGCTATTGCTTCCCGTATGGCTTTCATTTTCTCC
TCCTTGTATAAATCCTGGTTGCTGTCTCTTTATGAGGAGTTGTGGCCCGTTGTCAGGCAACGTGGCGTGG
TGTGCACTGTGTTTGCTGACGCAACCCCCACTGGTTGGGGCATTGCCACCACCTGTCAGCTCCTTTCCGG
GACTTTCGCTTTCCCCCTCCCTATTGCCACGGCGGAACTCATCGCCGCCTGCCTTGCCCGCTGCTGGACA
GGGGCTCGGCTGTTGGGCACTGACAATTCCGTGGTGTTGTCGGGGAAATCATCGTCCTTTCCTTGGCTGC
TCGCCTGTGTTGCCACCTGGATTCTGCGCGGGACGTCCTTCTGCTACGTCCCTTCGGCCCTCAATCCAGC
GGACCTTCCTTCCCGCGGCCTGCTGCCGGCTCTGCGGCCTCTTCCGCGTCTTCGCCTTCGCCCTCAGACG
AGTCGGATCTCCCTTTGGGCCGCCTCCCCGCGTCGACTTTAAGACCAATGACTTACAAGGCAGCTGTAGA
TCTTAGCCACTTTTTAAAAGAAAAGGGGGGACTGGAAGGGCTAATTCACTCCCAACGAAGACAAGATCTG
CTTTTTGCTTGTACTGGGTCTCTCTGGTTAGACCAGATCTGAGCCTGGGAGCTCTCTGGCTAACTAGGGA
ACCCACTGCTTAAGCCTCAATAAAGCTTGCCTTGAGTGCTTCAAGTAGTGTGTGCCCGTCTGTTGTGTGA
CTCTGGTAACTAGAGATCCCTCAGACCCTTTTAGTCAGTGTGGAAAATCTCTAGCAGTACGTATAGTAGT
TCATGTCATCTTATTATTCAGTATTTATAACTTGCAAAGAAATGAATATCAGAGAGTGAGAGGAACTTGT
TTATTGCAGCTTATAATGGTTACAAATAAAGCAATAGCATCACAAATTTCACAAATAAAGCATTTTTTTC
ACTGCATTCTAGTTGTGGTTTGTCCAAACTCATCAATGTATCTTATCATGTCTGGCTCTAGCTATCCCGC
CCCTAACTCCGCCCATCCCGCCCCTAACTCCGCCCAGTTCCGCCCATTCTCCGCCCCATGGCTGACTAAT
TTTTTTTATTTATGCAGAGGCCGAGGCCGCCTCGGCCTCTGAGCTATTCCAGAAGTAGTGAGGAGGCTTT
TTTGGAGGCCTAGGGACGTACCCAATTCGCCCTATAGTGAGTCGTATTACGCGCGCTCACTGGCCGTCGT
TTTACAACGTCGTGACTGGGAAAACCCTGGCGTTACCCAACTTAATCGCCTTGCAGCACATCCCCCTTTC
GCCAGCTGGCGTAATAGCGAAGAGGCCCGCACCGATCGCCCTTCCCAACAGTTGCGCAGCCTGAATGGCG
AATGGG
[124 nt withheld, positions 3367-3490]
C
[91 nt withheld, positions 3492-3582]
A
[49 nt withheld, positions 3584-3632]
CCTTTGACGTTGGAGTCCACGTTCTTT
[37 nt withheld, positions 3660-3696]
ACCCTATCTCGGTCTATTCTTTTGATTTATAAGGGATTTTGCCGATTTCGGCCTATTGGTTAAAAAATGA
GCTGATTTAACAAAAATTTAACGCGAATTTTAACAAAATATTAACGCTTACAATTTAGGTGGCACTTTTC
GGGGAAATGTGCGCGGAACCCCTATTTGTTTATTTTTCTAAATACATTCAAATATGTATCCGCTCATGAG
ACAATAACCCTGATAAATGCTTCAATAATATTGAAAAAGGAAGAGTATGAGTATTCAACATTTCCGTGTC
GCCCTTATTCCCTTTTTTGCGGCATTTTGCCTTCCTGTTTTTGCTCACCCAGAAACGCTGGTGAAAGTAA
AAGATGCTGAAGATCAGTTGGGTGCACGAGTGGGTTACATCGAACTGGATCTCAACAGCGGTAAGATCCT
TGAGAGTTTTCGCCCCGAAGAACGTTTTCCAATGATGAGCACTTTTAAAGTTCTGCTATGTGGCGCGGTA
TTATCCCGTATTGACGCCGGGCAAGAGCAACTCGGTCGCCGCATACACTATTCTCAGAATGACTTGGTTG
AGTACTCACCAGTCACAGAAAAGCATCTTACGGATGGCATGACAGTAAGAGAATTATGCAGTGCTGCCAT
AACCATGAGTGATAACACTGCGGCCAACTTACTTCTGACAACGATCGGAGGACCGAAGGAGCTAACCGCT
TTTTTGCACAACATGGGGGATCATGTAACTCGCCTTGATCGTTGGGAACCGGAGCTGAATGAAGCCATAC
CAAACGACGAGCGTGACACCACGATGCCTGTAGCAATGGCAACAACGTTGCGCAAACTATTAACTGGCGA
ACTACTTACTCTAGCTTCCCGGCAACAATTAATAGACTGGATGGAGGCGGATAAAGTTGCAGGACCACTT
CTGCGCTCGGCCCTTCCGGCTGGCTGGTTTATTGCTGATAAATCTGGAGCCGGTGAGCGTGGGTCTCGCG
GTATCATTGCAGCACTGGGGCCAGATGGTAAGCCCTCCCGTATCGTAGTTATCTACACGACGGGGAGTCA
GGCAACTATGGATGAACGAAATAGACAGATCGCTGAGATAGGTGCCTCACTGATTAAGCATTGGTAACTG
TCAGACCAAGTTTACTCATATATACTTTAGATTGATTTAAAACTTCATTTTTAATTTAAAAGGATCTAGG
TGAAGATCCTTTTTGATAATCTCATGACCAAAATCCCTTAACGTGAGTTTTCGTTCCACTGAGCGTCAGA
CCCCGTAGAAAAGATCAAAGGATCTTCTTGAGATCCTTTTTTTCTGCGCGTAATCTGCTGCTTGCAAACA
AAAAAACCACCGCTACCAGCGGTGGTTTGTTTGCCGGATCAAGAGCTACCAACTCTTTTTCCGAAGGTAA
CTGGCTTCAGCAGAGCGCAGATACCAAATACTGTTCTTCTAGTGTAGCCGTAGTTAGGCCACCACTTCAA
GAACTCTGTAGCACCGCCTACATACCTCGCTCTGCTAATCCTGTTACCAGTGGCTGCTGCCAGTGGCGAT
AAGTCGTGTCTTACCGGGTTGGACTCAAGACGATAGTTACCGGATAAGGCGCAGCGGTCGGGCTGAACGG
GGGGTTCGTGCACACAGCCCAGCTTGGAGCGAACGACCTACACCGAACTGAGATACCTACAGCGTGAGCT
ATGAGAAAGCGCCACGCTTCCCGAAGGGAGAAAGGCGGACAGGTATCCGGTAAGCGGCAGGGTCGGAACA
GGAGAGCGCACGAGGGAGCTTCCAGGGGGAAACGCCTGGTATCTTTATAGTCCTGTCGGGTTTCGCCACC
TCTGACTTGAGCGTCGATTTTTGTGATGCTCGTCAGGGGGGCGGAGCCTATGGAAAAACGCCAGCAACGC
GGCCTTTTTACGGTTCCTGGCCTTTTGCTGGCCTTTTGCTCACATGTTCTTTCCTGCGTTATCCCCTGAT
TCTGTGGATAACCGTATTACCGCCTTTGAGTGAGCTGATACCGCTCGCCGCAGCCGAACGACCGAGCGCA
GCGAGTCAGTGAGCGAGGAAGCGGAAGAGCGCCCAATACGCAAACCGCCTCTCCCCGCGCGTTGGCCGAT
TCATTAATGCAGCTGGCACGACAGGTTTCCCGACTGGAAAGCGGGCAGTGAGCGCAACGCAATTAATGTG
AGTTAGCTCACTCATTAGGCACCCCAGGCTTTACACTTTATGCTTCCGGCTCGTATGTTGTGTGGAATTG
TGAGCGGATAACAATTTCACACAGGAAACAGCTATGACCATGATTACGCCAAGCGCGCAATTAACCCTCA
CTAAAGGGAACAAAAGCTGGAGCTGCAAGCTTAATGTAGTCTTATGCAATACTCTTGTAGTCTTGCAACA
TGGTAACGATGAGTTAGCAACATGCCTTACAAGGAGAGAAAAAGCACCGTGCATGCCGATTGGTGGAAGT
AAGGTGGTACGATCGTGCCTTATTAGGAAGGCAACAGACGGGTCTGACATGGATTGGACGAACCACTGAA
TTGCCGCATTGCAGAGATATTGTATTTAAGTGCCTAGCTCGATACATAAACGGGTCTCTCTGGTTAGACC
AGATCTGAGCCTGGGAGCTCTCTGGCTAACTAGGGAACCCACTGCTTAAGCCTCAATAAAGCTTGCCTTG
AGTGCTTCAAGTAGTGTGTGCCCGTCTGTTGTGTGACTCTGGTAACTAGAGATCCCTCAGACCCTTTTAG
TCAGTGTGGAAAATCTCTAGCAGTGGCGCCCGAACAGGGACTTGAAAGCGAAAGGGAAACCAGAGGAGCT
CTCTCGACGCAGGACTCGGCTTGCTGAAGCGCGCACGGCAAGAGGCGAGGGGCGGCGACTGGTGAGTACG
CCAAAAATTTTGACTAGCGGAGGCTAGAAGGAGAGAGATGGGTGCGAGAGCGTCAGTATTAAGCGGGGGA
GAATTAGATCGCGATGGGAAAAAATTCGGTTAAGGCCAGGGGGAAAGAAAAAATATAAATTAAAACATAT
AGTATGGGCAAGCAGGGAGCTAGAACGATTCGCAGTTAATCCTGGCCTGTTAGAAACATCAGAAGGCTGT
AGACAAATACTGGGACAGCTACAACCATCCCTTCAGACAGGATCAGAAGAACTTAGATCATTATATAATA
CAGTAGCAACCCTCTATTGTGTGCATCAAAGGATAGAGATAAAAGACACCAAGGAAGCTTTAGACAAGAT
AGAGGAAGAGCAAAACAAAAGTAAGACCACCGCACAGCAAGCGGCCGCTGATCTTCAGACCTGGAGGAGG
AGATATGAGGGACAATTGGAGAAGTGAATTATATAAATATAAAGTAGTAAAAATTGAACCATTAGGAGTA
GCACCCACCAAGGCAAAGAGAAGAGTGGTGCAGAGAGAAAAAAGAGCAGTGGGAATAGGAGCTTTGTTCC
TTGGGTTCTTGGGAGCAGCAGGAAGCACTATGGGCGCAGCGTCAATGACGCTGACGGTACAGGCCAGACA
ATTATTGTCTGGTATAGTGCAGCAGCAGAACAATTTGCTGAGGGCTATTGAGGCGCAACAGCATCTGTTG
CAACTCACAGTCTGGGGCATCAAGCAGCTCCAGGCAAGAATCCTGGCTGTGGAAAGATACCTAAAGGATC
AACAGCTCCTGGGGATTTGGGGTTGCTCTGGAAAACTCATTTGCACCACTGCTGTGCCTTGGAATGCTAG
TTGGAGTAATAAATCTCTGGAACAGATTTGGAATCACACGACCTGGATGGAGTGGGACAGAGAAATTAAC
AATTACACAAGCTTAATACACTCCTTAATTGAAGAATCGCAAAACCAGCAAGAAAAGAATGAACAAGAAT
TATTGGAATTAGATAAATGGGCAAGTTTGTGGAATTGGTTTAACATAACAAATTGGCTGTGGTATATAAA
ATTATTCATAATGATAGTAGGAGGCTTGGTAGGTTTAAGAATAGTTTTTGCTGTACTTTCTATAGTGAAT
AGAGTTAGGCAGGGATATTCACCATTATCGTTTCAGACCCACCTCCCAACCCCGAGGGGACCCAGAGAGG
GCCTATTTCCCATGATTCCTTCATATTTGCATATACGATACAAGGCTGTTAGAGAGATAATTAGAATTAA
TTTGACTGTAAACACAAAGATATTAGTACAAAATACGTGACGTAGAAAGTAATAATTTCTTGGGTAGTTT
GCAGTTTTAAAATTATGTTTTAAAATGGACTATCATATGCTTACCGTAACTTGAAAGTATTTCGATTTCT
TGGCTTTATATATCTTGTGGAAAGGACGAAACACCGCTAAAAAAGAGCATCCTCGAGTTTTAGAGCTAGA
AATAGCAAGTTAAAATAAGGCTAGTCCGTTATCAACTTGAAAAAGTGGCACCGAGTCGGTGCTTTTTTAA
GCTTGGCGTAACTAGATCTTGAGACAAATGGCAGTATTCATCCACAATTTTAAAAGAAAAGGGGGGATTG
GGGGGTACAGTGCAGGGGAAAGAATAGTAGACATAATAGCAACAGACATACAAACTAAAGAATTACAAAA
ACAAATTACAAAAATTCAAAATTTTCGGGTTTATTACAGGGACAGCAGAGATCCACTTTGGCGCCGGCTC
GAGGGGG
