>Addgene plasmid #77271 | NIM1K gRNA (BRDN0001145390) | depositor partial sequence | sequence record 144731 | Target Sequence
CTAAAAAAGAGCATCCTCGA
