>Addgene plasmid #77271 | NIM1K gRNA (BRDN0001145390) | addgene partial sequence | sequence record 187437 | hU6-F
CTAGAAAGTAATAATTTCTTGGGTAGTTTGCAGTTTTAAAATTATGTTTTAAAATGGACTATCATATGCT
TACCGTAACTTGAAAGTATTTCGATTTCTTGGCTTTATATATCTTGTGGAAAGGACGAAACACCGCTAAA
AAAGAGCATCCTCGAGTTTTAGAGCTAGAAATAGCAAGTTAAAATAAGGCTAGTCCGTTATCAACTTGAA
AAAGTGGCACCGAGTCGGTGCTTTTTTAAGCTTGGCGTAACTAGATCTTGAGACAAATGGCAGTATTCAT
CCACAATTTTAAAAGAAAAGGGGGGATTGGGGGGTACAGTGCAGGGGAAAGAATAGTAGACATAATAGCA
ACAGACATACAAACTAAAGAATTACAAAAACAAATTACAAAAATTCAAAATTTTCGGGTTTATTACAGGG
ACAGCAGAGATCCACTTTGGCGCCGGCTCGAGGGGGCCCGGGTGCAAAGATGGATAAAGTTTTAAACAGA
GAGGAATCTTTGCAGCTAATGGACCTTCTAGGTCTTGAAAGGAGTGGGAATTGGCTCCGGTGCCCGTCAG
TGGGCAGAGC
